>Addgene plasmid #208124 | AiP12146 - pAAV-AiE0381h-minBglobin-SYFP2-WPRE3-BGHpA (Alias: CN2146) | addgene full sequence | sequence record 410482 | Addgene NGS Result
CCTGCAGGCAGCTGCGCGCTCGCTCGCTCACTGAGGCCGCCCGGGCGTCGGGCGACCTTTGGTCGCCCGG
CCTCAGTGAGCGAGCGAGCGCGCAGAGAGGGAGTGGCCAACTCCATCACTAGGGGTTCCTGCGGCCGCAC
GCGTGGGCTTTCTAAACTGGCCTGGAACACTGTTAGTTAATAAACATTCCTTTCAGGGTTGTTCTCTTTG
CTTCTGATCTCATTGATGATGATTTGTTGGACAAATAAGGAAGTAAACAGTGCAGAGTTTTTTGGCTTCT
GCTCTATTAAAAACATAGCAGAGAAGGACAAGAAGTTCCTGCCTGCTAAATAGGAAGATCTAGGGAATCA
AAAGAGTCTCTGTCAAGCTTCTTGTAGAGCTCGGGCTGGGCATAAAAGTCAGGGCAGAGCCATCTATTGC
TTACATTTGCTTCTGGGATCCAGATCTTTCGAAGCTAGCGCTACCGGTCGCCACCATGGTGAGCAAGGGC
GAGGAGCTGTTCACCGGGGTGGTGCCCATCCTGGTCGAGCTGGACGGCGACGTAAACGGCCACAAGTTCA
GCGTGTCCGGCGAGGGCGAGGGCGATGCCACCTACGGCAAGCTGACCCTGAAGCTGATCTGCACCACCGG
CAAGCTGCCCGTGCCCTGGCCCACCCTCGTGACCACCCTGGGCTACGGCGTGCAGTGCTTCGCCCGCTAC
CCCGACCACATGAAGCAGCACGACTTCTTCAAGTCCGCCATGCCCGAAGGCTACGTCCAGGAGCGCACCA
TCTTCTTCAAGGACGACGGCAACTACAAGACCCGCGCCGAGGTGAAGTTCGAGGGCGACACCCTGGTGAA
CCGCATCGAGCTGAAGGGCATCGACTTCAAGGAGGACGGCAACATCCTGGGGCACAAGCTGGAGTACAAC
TACAACAGCCACAACGTCTATATCACCGCCGACAAGCAGAAGAACGGCATCAAGGCCAACTTCAAGATCC
GCCACAACATCGAGGACGGCGGCGTGCAGCTCGCCGACCACTACCAGCAGAACACCCCCATCGGCGACGG
CCCCGTGCTGCTGCCCGACAACCACTACCTGAGCTACCAGTCCAAGCTGAGCAAAGACCCCAACGAGAAG
CGCGATCACATGGTCCTGCTGGAGTTCGTGACCGCCGCCGGGATCACTCTCGGCATGGACGAGCTGTACA
AGTAAGTCGACGGCGCGCCGCGGCCGCGAATTCGATATCATAATCAACCTCTGGATTACAAAATTTGTGA
AAGATTGACTGGTATTCTTAACTATGTTGCTCCTTTTACGCTATGTGGATACGCTGCTTTAATGCCTTTG
TATCATGCTATTGCTTCCCGTATGGCTTTCATTTTCTCCTCCTTGTATAAATCCTGGTTAGTTCTTGCCA
CGGCGGAACTCATCGCCGCCTGCCTTGCCCGCTGCTGGACAGGGGCTCGGCTGTTGGGCACTGACAATTC
CGTGGCTCGAGAGATCTTCGACTGTGCCTTCTAGTTGCCAGCCATCTGTTGTTTGCCCCTCCCCCGTGCC
TTCCTTGACCCTGGAAGGTGCCACTCCCACTGTCCTTTCCTAATAAAATGAGGAAATTGCATCGCATTGT
CTGAGTAGGTGTCATTCTATTCTGGGGGGTGGGGTGGGGCAGGACAGCAAGGGGGAGGATTGGGAAGACA
ATAGCAGGCATGAGATCTCACGTGCGGACCGAGCGGCCGCAGGAACCCCTAGTGATGGAGTTGGCCACTC
CCTCTCTGCGCGCTCGCTCGCTCACTGAGGCCGGGCGACCAAAGGTCGCCCGACGCCCGGGCTTTGCCCG
GGCGGCCTCAGTGAGCGAGCGAGCGCGCAGCTGCCTGCAGGGGCGCCTGATGCGGTATTTTCTCCTTACG
CATCTGTGCGGTATTTCACACCGCATA
[95 nt withheld, positions 1918-2012]
T
[46 nt withheld, positions 2014-2059]
C
[141 nt withheld, positions 2061-2201]
CCTTTGACGTTGGAGTCCACGTTCTTT
[37 nt withheld, positions 2229-2265]
ACTCTATCTCGGGCTATTCTTTTGATTTATAAGGGATTTTGCCGATTTCGGTCTATTGGTTAAAAAATGA
GCTGATTTAACAAAAATTTAACGCGAATTTTAACAAAATATTAACGTTTACAATTTTATGGTGCACTCTC
AGTACAATCTGCTCTGATGCCGCATAGTTAAGCCAGCCCCGACACCCGCCAACACCCGCTGACGCGCCCT
GACGGGCTTGTCTGCTCCCGGCATCCGCTTACAGACAAGCTGTGACCGTCTCCGGGAGCTGCATGTGTCA
GAGGTTTTCACCGTCATCACCGAAACGCGCGAGACGAAAGGGCCTCGTGATACGCCTATTTTTATAGGTT
AATGTCATGATAATAATGGTTTCTTAGACGTCAGGTGGCACTTTTCGGGGAAATGTGCGCGGAACCCCTA
TTTGTTTATTTTTCTAAATACATTCAAATATGTATCCGCTCATGAGACAATAACCCTGATAAATGCTTCA
ATAATATTGAAAAAGGAAGAGTATGAGTATTCAACATTTCCGTGTCGCCCTTATTCCCTTTTTTGCGGCA
TTTTGCCTTCCTGTTTTTGCTCACCCAGAAACGCTGGTGAAAGTAAAAGATGCTGAAGATCAGTTGGGTG
CACGAGTGGGTTACATCGAACTGGATCTCAACAGCGGTAAGATCCTTGAGAGTTTTCGCCCCGAAGAACG
TTTTCCAATGATGAGCACTTTTAAAGTTCTGCTATGTGGCGCGGTATTATCCCGTATTGACGCCGGGCAA
GAGCAACTCGGTCGCCGCATACACTATTCTCAGAATGACTTGGTTGAGTACTCACCAGTCACAGAAAAGC
ATCTTACGGATGGCATGACAGTAAGAGAATTATGCAGTGCTGCCATAACCATGAGTGATAACACTGCGGC
CAACTTACTTCTGACAACGATCGGAGGACCGAAGGAGCTAACCGCTTTTTTGCACAACATGGGGGATCAT
GTAACTCGCCTTGATCGTTGGGAACCGGAGCTGAATGAAGCCATACCAAACGACGAGCGTGACACCACGA
TGCCTGTAGCAATGGCAACAACGTTGCGCAAACTATTAACTGGCGAACTACTTACTCTAGCTTCCCGGCA
ACAATTAATAGACTGGATGGAGGCGGATAAAGTTGCAGGACCACTTCTGCGCTCGGCCCTTCCGGCTGGC
TGGTTTATTGCTGATAAATCTGGAGCCGGTGAGCGTGGGTCTCGCGGTATCATTGCAGCACTGGGGCCAG
ATGGTAAGCCCTCCCGTATCGTAGTTATCTACACGACGGGGAGTCAGGCAACTATGGATGAACGAAATAG
ACAGATCGCTGAGATAGGTGCCTCACTGATTAAGCATTGGTAACTGTCAGACCAAGTTTACTCATATATA
CTTTAGATTGATTTAAAACTTCATTTTTAATTTAAAAGGATCTAGGTGAAGATCCTTTTTGATAATCTCA
TGACCAAAATCCCTTAACGTGAGTTTTCGTTCCACTGAGCGTCAGACCCCGTAGAAAAGATCAAAGGATC
TTCTTGAGATCCTTTTTTTCTGCGCGTAATCTGCTGCTTGCAAACAAAAAAACCACCGCTACCAGCGGTG
GTTTGTTTGCCGGATCAAGAGCTACCAACTCTTTTTCCGAAGGTAACTGGCTTCAGCAGAGCGCAGATAC
CAAATACTGTTCTTCTAGTGTAGCCGTAGTTAGGCCACCACTTCAAGAACTCTGTAGCACCGCCTACATA
CCTCGCTCTGCTAATCCTGTTACCAGTGGCTGCTGCCAGTGGCGATAAGTCGTGTCTTACCGGGTTGGAC
TCAAGACGATAGTTACCGGATAAGGCGCAGCGGTCGGGCTGAACGGGGGGTTCGTGCACACAGCCCAGCT
TGGAGCGAACGACCTACACCGAACTGAGATACCTACAGCGTGAGCTATGAGAAAGCGCCACGCTTCCCGA
AGGGAGAAAGGCGGACAGGTATCCGGTAAGCGGCAGGGTCGGAACAGGAGAGCGCACGAGGGAGCTTCCA
GGGGGAAACGCCTGGTATCTTTATAGTCCTGTCGGGTTTCGCCACCTCTGACTTGAGCGTCGATTTTTGT
GATGCTCGTCAGGGGGGCGGAGCCTATGGAAAAACGCCAGCAACGCGGCCTTTTTACGGTTCCTGGCCTT
TTGCTGGCCTTTTGCTCACATGT
Features (pLannotate 1.2.2; 14 found; start..end, strand, type, name):
     12..39      +  repeat_region  AAV2 ITR (fragment): inverted terminal repeat of adeno-associated virus serotype 2 inverted
     68..95      +  repeat_region  AAV2 ITR (fragment): inverted terminal repeat of adeno-associated virus serotype 2 inverted
    476..1192    +  CDS            SYFP2: SYFP2 is a basic (constitutively fluorescent) yellow fluorescent protein published in 2006, derived from Aequorea victoria. It is reported to be a very rapidly-maturing monomer with moderate acid sensitivity.
   1232..1389    +  misc_feature   WPRE (fragment): woodchuck hepatitis virus posttranscriptional regulatory element
   1395..1475    +  misc_feature   WPRE (fragment): woodchuck hepatitis virus posttranscriptional regulatory element
   1492..1603    +  polyA_signal   bGH poly(A) signal: bovine growth hormone polyadenylation signal
   1721..1861    +  repeat_region  AAV2 ITR: inverted terminal repeat of adeno-associated virus serotype 2 inverted
   1866..1917    -  misc_feature   bom (fragment): basis of mobility region from pBR322
   1936..2391    +  rep_origin     f1 ori (sequence partly withheld): f1 bacteriophage origin of replication; arrow indicates direction of (+) strand synthesis
   2392..2441    -  misc_feature   bom (fragment): basis of mobility region from pBR322
   2543..2578    -  CDS            rop (fragment): Rop protein, which maintains plasmids at low copy number; rop
   2673..2777    +  promoter       AmpR promoter: bla
   2778..3638    +  CDS            AmpR: β-lactamase; bla; confers resistance to ampicillin, carbenicillin, and related antibiotics
   3809..4397    +  rep_origin     ori: high-copy-number ColE1/pMB1/pBR322/pUC origin of replication
