[The description below was written by a language model from this plasmid's Addgene catalogue record and pLannotate feature annotations shown in this document.]
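Description:
AiP12146 - pAAV-AiE0381h-minBglobin-SYFP2-WPRE3-BGHpA (alias CN2146) is a recombinant AAV transfer plasmid of about 4.5 kb, built on an rAAV backbone for packaging an astrocyte-targeted fluorescent reporter into adeno-associated virus. It is maintained in bacteria as a high-copy plasmid through a ColE1/pUC-type origin and selected with ampicillin via the bla gene and its native promoter. An f1 phage origin is also present, along with small remnants of pBR322 bom and rop sequences. The recorded propagation strain is a recombination-deficient one, a common choice for keeping repeat-containing ITR plasmids intact.

The payload sits between AAV2 inverted terminal repeats, which provide the cis signals for genome replication and encapsidation. The right ITR is annotated in full, whereas the left one is detected only as short fragments in the sequencing-derived record. According to the construct name, the enhancer element AiE0381h is placed upstream of a minimal beta-globin promoter. Neither element is called by the automated annotation, but they presumably occupy the unannotated stretch between the left ITR and the coding sequence. A minimal promoter has little activity of its own, so expression depends on the enhancer, which is how cell-type specificity is conferred. This pair drives SYFP2, a rapidly maturing monomeric yellow fluorescent protein derived from Aequorea victoria. It is followed by WPRE3, a shortened woodchuck hepatitis virus posttranscriptional element that boosts transcript expression (annotated as two WPRE fragments), and by the bovine growth hormone polyadenylation signal. The construct is intended to produce AAV that directly labels astrocytes with SYFP2, as part of an enhancer-AAV toolkit for genetic access to cortical cell types.
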