Addgene plasmid #208124: AiP12146 - pAAV-AiE0381h-minBglobin-SYFP2-WPRE3-BGHpA (Alias: CN2146)
Purpose: Direct-expressing SYFP2 in astrocytes AAV Virus
Depositing lab: Allen Institute for Brain Science & Boaz Levi. Depositing organization: Allen Institute. Publication: A suite of enhancer AAVs and transgenic mouse lines for genetic access to cortical cell types. Ben-Simon Y, Hooper M, Narayan S, Daigle TL, Dwivedi D, Way SW, Oster A, Stafford DA, Mich JK, Taormina MJ, Martinez RA, Opitz-Araya X, Roth JR, Alexander JR, Allen S, Amster A, Arbuckle J, Ayala A, Baker PM, Bakken TE, Barcelli T, Barta S, Bendrick J, Bertagnolli D, Bielstein C, Bishwakarma P, Bowlus J, Boyer G, Brouner K, Casian B, Casper T, Chakka AB, Chakrabarty R, Chance RK, Chavan S, Clark M, Colbert K, Collman F, Daniel S, Departee M, DiValentin P, Donadio N, Dotson N, Egdorf T, Fliss T, Gabitto M, Garcia J, Gary A, Gasperini M, Gloe J, Goldy J, Gore BB, Graybuck L, Greisman N, Haeseleer F, Halterman C, Haradon Z, Hastings SD, Helback O, Ho W, Hockemeyer D, Huang C, Huff S, Hunker A, Johansen N, Jones D, Juneau Z, Kalmbach B, Kannan M, Khem S, Kussick E, Kutsal R, Larsen R, Lee C, Lee AY, Leibly M, Lenz GH, Li S, Liang E, Lusk N, Madigan Z, Malloy J, Malone J, McCue R, Melchor J, Mollenkopf T, Moosman S, Morin E, Newman D, Ng L, Ngo K, Omstead V, Otto S, Oyama A, Pena N, Pham T, Phillips E, Pom CA, Potekhina L, Ransford S, Ray PL, Rette D, Reynoldson C, Rimorin C, Rocha D, Ruiz A, Sanchez REA, Sawyer L, Sedeno-Cortes A, Sevigny JP, Shapovalova N, Shepard N, Shulga L, Sigler AR, Siverts L, Soliman S, Somasundaram S, Staats B, Stewart K, Szelenyi E, Tieu M, Trader C, Tran A, van Velthoven CTJ, Walker M, Wang Y, Weed N, Wirthlin M, Wood T, Wynalda B, Yao Z, Zhou T, Ariza J, Dee N, Reding M, Ronellenfitch K, Mufti S, Sunkin SM, Smith KA, Esposito L, Waters J, Thyagarajan B, Yao S, Lein ES, Zeng H, Levi BP, Ngai J, Ting JT, Tasic B. Cell. 2025 May 16:S0092-8674(25)00513-6. doi: 10.1016/j.cell.2025.05.002. PubMed 40403729.
Backbone
  Vector backbone: rAAV
  Backbone manufacturer: Allen Institute for Brain Science
  Vector type: AAV
Growth in bacteria
  Bacterial resistance: Ampicillin, 100 μg/mL
  Growth temperature: 37°C
  Growth strain: NEB Stable
  Copy number: High Copy
Gene/Insert
  Gene/Insert name: SYFP2
  Species: Synthetic
  Insert size (bp): 720
  Mutation: NA
  Promoter: Beta Globin minimal promoter
  Cloning method: Gibson Cloning
Terms and licenses: Academic/Nonprofit Terms; Industry Terms: Not Available to Industry
Depositor comments: Funded by the Brain Initiative. Please visit https://doi.org/10.1101/2023.09.20.558718 for bioRxiv preprint.
How to cite: AiP12146 - pAAV-AiE0381h-minBglobin-SYFP2-WPRE3-BGHpA (Alias: CN2146) was a gift from Allen Institute for Brain Science & Boaz Levi (Addgene plasmid # 208124 ; http://n2t.net/addgene:208124 ; RRID:Addgene_208124)
